>Addgene plasmid #145738 | pGBW-m4046914 | addgene full sequence | sequence record 323301 | Addgene NGS Result
TAATACGACTCACTATAGGGGAATTGTGAGCGGATAACAATTCCCCTCTAGAAATAATTTTGTTTAACTT
TAAGAAGGAGACTCTTCTATGAATGAGCTTAGTCCTGTTGCACTACGACAGATGTCTTGTGCTGCCGGTA
CTACACAAACTGCTTGCACTGATGACAATGCGTTAGCTTACTACAACACAACAAAGGGAGGTAGGTTTGT
ACTTGCACTGTTATCCGATTTACAGGATTTGAAATGGGCTAGATTCCCTAAGAGTGATGGAACTGGTACT
ATCTATACAGAACTGGAACCACCTTGTAGGTTTGTTACAGACACACCTAAAGGTCCTAAAGTGAAGTATT
TATACTTTATTAAAGGATTAAACAACCTAAATAGAGGTATGGTACTTGGTAGTTTAGCTGCCACAGTACG
TCTAGAGAACCTGTACTTTCAAAGCTGGAGCCATCCGCAGTTTGAAAAATAACCGGCTTATCGGTCAGTT
TCACCTGATTTACGTAAAAACCCGCTTCGGCGGGTTTTTGCTTTTGGAGGGGCAGAAAGATGAATGACTG
TCCACGACGCTATACCCAAAAGAAAAAGCTTGAGATCCTTTTTTTCTGCGCGTAATCTGCTGCTTGCAAA
CAAAAAAACCACCGCTACCAGCGGTGGTTTGTTTGCCGGATCAAGAGCTACCAACTCTTTTTCCGAAGGT
AACTGGCTTCAGCAGAGCGCAGATACCAAATACTGTTCTTCTAGTGTAGCCGTAGTTAGGCCACCACTTC
AAGAACTCTGTAGCACCGCCTACATACCTCGCTCTGCTAATCCTGTTACCAGTGGCTGCTGCCAGTGGCG
ATAAGTCGTGTCTTACCGGGTTGGACTCAAGACGATAGTTACCGGATAAGGCGCAGCGGTCGGGCTGAAC
GGGGGGTTCGTGCACACAGCCCAGCTTGGAGCGAACGACCTACACCGAACTGAGATACCTACAGCGTGAG
CTATGAGAAAGCGCCACGCTTCCCGAAGGGAGAAAGGCGGACAGGTATCCGGTAAGCGGCAGGGTCGGAA
CAGGAGAGCGCACGAGGGAGCTTCCAGGGGGAAACGCCTGGTATCTTTATAGTCCTGTCGGGTTTCGCCA
CCTCTGACTTGAGCGTCGATTTTTGTGATGCTCGTCAGGGGGGCGGAGCCTATGGAAATTGATCGGGCAC
GTAAGAGGTTCCAACTTTCACCATAATGAAATAAGATCACTACCGGGCGTATTTTTTGAGTTATCGAGAT
TTTCAGGAGCTAAGGAAGCTAAAATGGAGAAAAAAATCACTGGATATACCACCGTTGATATATCCCAATG
GCATCGTAAAGAACATTTTGAGGCATTTCAGTCAGTTGCTCAATGTACCTATAACCAGACCGTTCAGCTG
GATATTACGGCCTTTTTAAAGACCGTAAAGAAAAATAAGCACAAGTTTTATCCGGCCTTTATTCACATTC
TTGCCCGCCTGATGAATGCTCATCCGGAATTTCGTATGGCAATGAAAGACGGTGAGCTGGTGATATGGGA
TAGTGTTCACCCTTGTTACACCGTTTTCCATGAGCAAACTGAAACGTTTTCATCGCTCTGGAGTGAATAC
CACGACGATTTCCGGCAGTTTCTACACATATATTCGCAAGATGTGGCGTGTTACGGTGAAAACCTGGCCT
ATTTCCCTAAAGGGTTTATTGAGAATATGTTTTTCGTTTCAGCCAATCCCTGGGTGAGTTTCACCAGTTT
TGATTTAAACGTGGCCAATATGGACAACTTCTTCGCCCCCGTTTTCACCATGGGCAAATATTATACGCAA
GGCGACAAGGTGCTGATGCCGCTGGCGATTCAGGTTCATCATGCCGTTTGTGATGGCTTCCATGTCGGCA
GAATGCTTAATGAATTACAACAGTACTGCGATGAGTGGCAGGGCGGGGCGTAATTTGATATCGAGCTCGC
TTGGACTCCTGTTGATAGATCCAGTAATGACCTCAGAACTCCATCTGGATTTGTTCAGAACGCTCGGTTG
CCGCCGGGCGTTTTTTATTGGTCATCGATCTCGATCCCGCGAAAT
Features (pLannotate 1.2.2; 7 found; start..end, strand, type, name):
      1..19      +  promoter       T7 promoter: promoter for bacteriophage T7 RNA polymerase
     20..44      +  protein_bind   lac operator: The lac repressor binds to the lac operator to inhibit transcription in E. coli. This inhibition can be relieved by adding lactose or isopropyl-β-D-thiogalactopyranoside (IPTG). lac repressor encoded by lacI
     59..81      +  RBS            RBS: efficient ribosome binding site from bacteriophage T7 gene 10 (Olins and Rangwala, 1989)
    590..1178    +  rep_origin     ori: high-copy-number ColE1/pMB1/pBR322/pUC origin of replication
   1186..1283    +  promoter       cat promoter: promoter of the E. coli cat gene encoding chloramphenicol acetyltransferase
   1284..1940    +  CDS            cat: CAT_ECOLX - Experimental evidence at protein level: Swiss-Prot protein existence level 1. This enzyme is an effector of chloramphenicol resistance in bacteria. From Escherichia coli. This protein is used as a marker in many commonly used cloning vectors, such as pACYC184.
   2014..2048    +  terminator     lambda t0 terminator: minimal transcription terminator from phage lambda (Scholtissek and Grosse, 1987)
