[The description below was written by a language model from this plasmid's Addgene catalogue record and pLannotate feature annotations shown in this document.]
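Description:
pGBW-m4046914 is a compact bacterial expression plasmid of about 2.1 kb for producing the SARS-CoV-2 non-structural protein 9 (nsp9) in E. coli. It is built on a minimal synthetic backbone of roughly 1.5 kb that contains little more than a high-copy ColE1/pUC-type origin of replication and a chloramphenicol acetyltransferase (cat) gene driven by its own promoter, which provides chloramphenicol selection. A lambda t0 terminator lies downstream of the cat cassette. No lacI gene or T7 RNA polymerase gene is annotated on the plasmid, so both the lac repressor and the polymerase would have to be supplied by the expression host. The listed propagation strain, DH5alpha, is a cloning host.

The expression cassette begins with a T7 promoter, followed immediately by a lac operator and the efficient ribosome binding site from phage T7 gene 10. This arrangement makes transcription dependent on T7 RNA polymerase and repressible by LacI until it is induced with IPTG or lactose. The insert of about 330 bp encodes wild-type nsp9, described as residues 2–112 of the mature nsp9 reference protein cleaved from the ORF1ab polyprotein, with a vector-supplied ATG start codon. The backbone adds a C-terminal StrepII affinity tag preceded by a TEV protease site, so the protein can be captured on Strep-Tactin-type resins and the tag then removed. The automated feature table does not annotate the nsp9 coding region or the tag. They presumably occupy the unannotated stretch between the ribosome binding site and the origin. The construct suits recombinant production and purification of nsp9 for biochemical or structural work, though the record states only bacterial expression as the purpose.
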