Addgene plasmid #145738: pGBW-m4046914
Purpose: Bacterial Expression plasmid for SARS-CoV-2 nsp9
Depositing lab: Ginkgo Bioworks & Benjie Chen. Depositing organization: Ginkgo Bioworks.
Backbone
  Vector backbone: ori-013 - marker | cmR
  Backbone size w/o insert (bp): 1462
  Vector type: Bacterial Expression
Growth in bacteria
  Bacterial resistance: Chloramphenicol, 25 μg/mL
  Growth temperature: 30°C
  Growth strain: DH5alpha
  Copy number: High Copy
Gene/Insert
  Gene/Insert name: SARS-CoV-2 nsp9
  Species: Escherichia coli str. K-12 substr. MG1655; Severe acute respiratory syndrome coronavirus 2
  Insert size (bp): 332
  Mutation: wt
  Entrez Gene: ORF1ab (a.k.a. GU280_gp01)
  Promoter: Promoter | pT7 ; Operator | lacO ; RBS | T7_rbs ; Start Codon | ATG
  Tag / fusion protein: Cleavable TEV;StrepII (C terminal on backbone)
  Cloning method: Unknown
Resource information
  A portion of this plasmid was derived from a plasmid made by: GinkgoBioworks
Depositor comments: NCBI Reference Sequence: YP_009725305.1 (amino acids 2-112).
How to cite: pGBW-m4046914 was a gift from Ginkgo Bioworks & Benjie Chen (Addgene plasmid # 145738 ; http://n2t.net/addgene:145738 ; RRID:Addgene_145738)
